>Addgene plasmid #209479 | EC70121 | addgene full sequence | sequence record 413847 | Addgene NGS Result
CTAAATTGTAAGCGTTAATATTTTGTTAAAATTCGCGTTAAATTTTTGTTAAATCAGCTCATTTTTTAAC
CAATAGGCCGAAATCGGCAAAATCCCTTATAAATCAAAAGAATAGACCGAGATAGGGTTGAGTGGCCGCT
ACAGGGCGCTCCCATTCGCCATTCAGGCTGCGCAACTGTTGGGAAGGGCGTTTCGGTGCGGGCCTCTTCG
CTATTACGCCAGCTGGCGAAAGGGGGATGTGCTGCAAGGCGATTAAGTTGGGTAACGCCAGGGTTTTCCC
AGTCACGACGTTGTAAAACGACGGCCAGTGAGCGCGACGTAATACGACTCACTATAGGGCGAATTGGCGG
AAGGCCGTCAAGGCCGCATGAAGACAAACTAGGCGGCAGGGAGAGTTTTAACATTGACTAGCGTGCTGAT
AATTTGTGAGAAATAATAATTGACAAGTAGATACTGACATTTGAGAAGAGCTTCTGAACTGTTATTAGTA
ACAAAAATGGAAAGCTGATGCACGGAAAAAGGAAAGAAAAAGCCATACTTTTTTTTAGGTAGGAAAAGAA
AAAGCCATACGAGACTGATGTCTCTCAGATGGGCCGGGATCTGTCTATCTAGCAGGCAGCAGCCCTACCA
ACCTCACGGGCCAGCAATTACGAGTCCTTCTAAAACGTCCCGCCGAGGGCGCGTGGCCGTGCTGTGCAGC
AGCACGTCTAACATTAGTCCCACCTCGCCAGTTTACAGGGAGCAGAACCAGCTTATAAGCGGAGGCGCGG
CACCAAGAAGCAAAATTACTGATGAGTCCGTGAGGACGAAACGAGTAAGCTCGTCTAATTTCTACTAAGT
GTAGATTGAGACCGCAGCTGGCACGACAGGTTTGCCGACTGGAAAGCGGGCAGTGAGCGCAACGCAATTA
ATGTGAGTTAGCTCACTCATTAGGCACCCCAGGCTTTACACTTTATGCTTCCGGCTCGTATGTTGTGTGG
AATTGTGAGCGGATAACAATTTCACACAGGAAACAGCTATGACCATGATTACGCCAAGCTTGCATGCCTG
CAGGTCGACTCTAGAGGATCCCCGGGTACCGAGCTCGAATTCACTGGCCGTCGTTTTACAACGTCGTGAC
TGGGAAAACCCTGGCGTTACCCAACTTAATCGCCTTGCAGCACATCCCCCTTTCGCCAGCTGGCGTAATA
GCGAAGAGGCCCGCACCGATCGCCCTTCCCAACAGTTGCGCAGCCTGAATGGCGAATGGCGCCTGATGCG
GTATTTTCTCCTTACGCATCTGTGCGGTATTTCACACCGCATATGGTGCACTCTCAGTACAATCTGCTCT
GATGCCGCATAGTTAAGCCAGCCCCGACACCCGCCAACACCCGCTGACGCGCCCTGACGGGCTTGTCTGC
TCCCGGCATCCGCTTACAGACAAGCTGTGACGGTCTCAGGCCGGCATGGTCCCAGCCTCCTCGCTGGCGC
CGGCTGGGCAACATGCTTCGGCATGGCGAATGGGACTTTTTTTACTTGTCTTCCTGGGCCTCATGGGCCT
TCCGCTCACTGCCCGCTTTCCAGTCGGGAAACCTGTCGTGCCAGCTGCATTAACATGGTCATAGCTGTTT
CCTTGCGTATTGGGCGCTCTCCGCTTCCTCGCTCACTGACTCGCTGCGCTCGGTCGTTCGGGTAAAGCCT
GGGGTGCCTAATGAGCAAAAGGCCAGCAAAAGGCCAGGAACCGTAAAAAGGCCGCGTTGCTGGCGTTTTT
CCATAGGCTCCGCCCCCCTGACGAGCATCACAAAAATCGACGCTCAAGTCAGAGGTGGCGAAACCCGACA
GGACTATAAAGATACCAGGCGTTTCCCCCTGGAAGCTCCCTCGTGCGCTCTCCTGTTCCGACCCTGCCGC
TTACCGGATACCTGTCCGCCTTTCTCCCTTCGGGAAGCGTGGCGCTTTCTCATAGCTCACGCTGTAGGTA
TCTCAGTTCGGTGTAGGTCGTTCGCTCCAAGCTGGGCTGTGTGCACGAACCCCCCGTTCAGCCCGACCGC
TGCGCCTTATCCGGTAACTATCGTCTTGAGTCCAACCCGGTAAGACACGACTTATCGCCACTGGCAGCAG
CCACTGGTAACAGGATTAGCAGAGCGAGGTATGTAGGCGGTGCTACAGAGTTCTTGAAGTGGTGGCCTAA
CTACGGCTACACTAGAAGAACAGTATTTGGTATCTGCGCTCTGCTGAAGCCAGTTACCTTCGGAAAAAGA
GTTGGTAGCTCTTGATCCGGCAAACAAACCACCGCTGGTAGCGGTGGTTTTTTTGTTTGCAAGCAGCAGA
TTACGCGCAGAAAAAAAGGATCTCAAGAAGATCCTTTGATCTTTTCTACGGGGTCTGACGCTCAGTGGAA
CGAAAACTCACGTTAAGGGATTTTGGTCATGAGATTATCAAAAAGGATCTTCACCTAGATCCTTTTAAAT
TAAAAATGAAGTTTTAAATCAATCTAAAGTATATATGAGTAAACTTGGTCTGACAGTTACCAATGCTTAA
TCAGTGAGGCACCTATCTCAGCGATCTGTCTATTTCGTTCATCCATAGTTGCCTGACTCCCCGTCGTGTA
GATAACTACGATACGGGAGGGCTTACCATCTGGCCCCAGTGCTGCAATGATACCGCGAGAACCACGCTCA
CCGGCTCCAGATTTATCAGCAATAAACCAGCCAGCCGGAAGGGCCGAGCGCAGAAGTGGTCCTGCAACTT
TATCCGCCTCCATCCAGTCTATTAATTGTTGCCGGGAAGCTAGAGTAAGTAGTTCGCCAGTTAATAGTTT
GCGCAACGTTGTTGCCATTGCTACAGGCATCGTGGTGTCACGCTCGTCGTTTGGTATGGCTTCATTCAGC
TCCGGTTCCCAACGATCAAGGCGAGTTACATGATCCCCCATGTTGTGCAAAAAAGCGGTTAGCTCCTTCG
GTCCTCCGATCGTTGTCAGAAGTAAGTTGGCCGCAGTGTTATCACTCATGGTTATGGCAGCACTGCATAA
TTCTCTTACTGTCATGCCATCCGTAAGATGCTTTTCTGTGACTGGTGAGTACTCAACCAAGTCATTCTGA
GAATAGTGTATGCGGCGACCGAGTTGCTCTTGCCCGGCGTCAATACGGGATAATACCGCGCCACATAGCA
GAACTTTAAAAGTGCTCATCATTGGAAAACGTTCTTCGGGGCGAAAACTCTCAAGGATCTTACCGCTGTT
GAGATCCAGTTCGATGTAACCCACTCGTGCACCCAACTGATCTTCAGCATCTTTTACTTTCACCAGCGTT
TCTGGGTGAGCAAAAACAGGAAGGCAAAATGCCGCAAAAAAGGGAATAAGGGCGACACGGAAATGTTGAA
TACTCATACTCTTCCTTTTTCAATATTATTGAAGCATTTATCAGGGTTATTGTCTCATGAGCGGATACAT
ATTTGAATGTATTTAGAAAAATAAACAAATAGGGGTTCCGCGCACATTTCCCCGAAAAGTGCCAC
Features (pLannotate 1.2.2; 16 found; start..end, strand, type, name):
      3..134     -  rep_origin     M13 ori (fragment): M13 bacteriophage origin of replication; arrow indicates direction of (+) strand synthesis
    155..311     -  CDS            lacZα (fragment): LacZα fragment of β-galactosidase; lacZ fragment
    320..338     +  promoter       T7 promoter: promoter for bacteriophage T7 RNA polymerase
    789..812     +  misc_RNA       sTRSV HHRz (fragment): hammerhead ribozyme from the tobacco ringspot virus satellite RNA (Khvorova et al., 2003)
    854..896     +  CDS            lacI (fragment): lac repressor; lacI; The lac repressor binds to the lac operator to inhibit transcription in E. coli. This inhibition can be relieved by adding lactose or isopropyl-β-D-thiogalactopyranoside (IPTG).
    909..930     +  protein_bind   CAP binding site: CAP binding activates transcription in the presence of cAMP. E. coli catabolite activator protein
    945..975     +  promoter       lac promoter: promoter for the E. coli lac operon
    983..999     +  protein_bind   lac operator: The lac repressor binds to the lac operator to inhibit transcription in E. coli. This inhibition can be relieved by adding lactose or isopropyl-β-D-thiogalactopyranoside (IPTG). lac repressor encoded by lacI
   1036..1092    -  misc_feature   MCS: pUC18/19 multiple cloning site
   1089..1246    +  CDS            lacZα (fragment): LacZα fragment of β-galactosidase; lacZ fragment
   1252..1351    -  misc_feature   bom (fragment): basis of mobility region from pBR322
   1546..1593    -  CDS            lacI (fragment): lac repressor; lacI; The lac repressor binds to the lac operator to inhibit transcription in E. coli. This inhibition can be relieved by adding lactose or isopropyl-β-D-thiogalactopyranoside (IPTG).
   1630..1670    -  rep_origin     RSF ori (fragment): Plasmids containing the RSF 1030 origin of replication can be propagated in E. coli cells that contain additional plasmids with compatible origins.
   1748..2336    -  rep_origin     ori: high-copy-number ColE1/pMB1/pBR322/pUC origin of replication
   2507..3367    -  CDS            AmpR: β-lactamase; bla; confers resistance to ampicillin, carbenicillin, and related antibiotics
   3368..3472    -  promoter       AmpR promoter: bla
