[The description below was written by a language model from this plasmid's Addgene catalogue record and pLannotate feature annotations shown in this document.]
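Description:
EC70121 is a small (about 3.5 kb) high-copy E. coli cloning plasmid that serves as a Golden Gate level 1, position 3 module for building Cas12a guide RNA expression units, part of a CRISPR mutagenesis toolkit developed for barley and wheat. The catalogue lists the backbone as unknown. The feature table shows a pUC-type ColE1/pMB1 origin and an AmpR (β-lactamase) cassette with its own promoter for ampicillin selection, along with short fragments of an M13 origin, bom, lacI and an RSF origin, which are probably backbone remnants or partial annotation matches. A T7 promoter is also annotated next to a backbone-derived lacZα fragment.

The insert is recorded as "Cas12a HH-DR-HDV" under the TaU3 promoter, with Lachnospiraceae bacterium given as the source species of the Cas12a system. In this design the crRNA direct repeat and its spacer sit between a hammerhead ribozyme and a hepatitis delta virus ribozyme, so that self-cleavage releases a guide with precisely defined ends from the primary transcript. The automated annotation detects only a partial hammerhead match. It does not label the TaU3 promoter, the direct repeat or the HDV ribozyme, so these elements rest on the catalogue entry.

Just downstream of the hammerhead lies a lac cassette consisting of a CAP binding site, lac promoter and operator, the pUC multiple cloning site and lacZα. This matches the LacZ marker listed in the record. Its position suggests it acts as a blue/white dropout that is replaced when a protospacer is cloned in, although the record does not name the enzymes or cloning sites. The plasmid carries no Cas12a nuclease gene, and the finished guide unit is presumably combined with other modules in a higher-level plant transformation construct.
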