Addgene plasmid #209479: EC70121
Purpose: Cloning protospacers for Cas12a editing
Depositing lab: Wendy Harwood & Cristobal Uauy. Depositing organization: John Innes Centre. Publication: An optimised CRISPR Cas9 and Cas12a mutagenesis toolkit for Barley and Wheat. Lawrenson T, Clarke M, Kirby R, Forner M, Steuernagel B, Brown JKM, Harwood W. Plant Methods. 2024 Aug 13;20(1):123. doi: 10.1186/s13007-024-01234-y. PubMed 39138524.
Backbone
  Vector backbone: Unknown
  Vector type: CRISPR
  Selectable markers: LacZ
Growth in bacteria
  Bacterial resistance: Ampicillin, 100 μg/mL
  Growth temperature: 37°C
  Growth strain: DH5alpha
  Copy number: High Copy
Gene/Insert
  Gene/Insert name: Cas12a HH-DR-HDV
  Species: Lachnospiraceae bacterium
  Promoter: TaU3
  Cloning method: Restriction Enzyme; 5′ cloning site unknown (unknown if destroyed)
Terms and licenses: Academic/Nonprofit Terms; Industry Terms: Not Available to Industry
Depositor comments: GoldeGate level 1 position 3
How to cite: EC70121 was a gift from Wendy Harwood & Cristobal Uauy (Addgene plasmid # 209479 ; http://n2t.net/addgene:209479 ; RRID:Addgene_209479)
